>Addgene plasmid #195465 | pMZ-441 | addgene full sequence | sequence record 384255 | Addgene NGS Result
CGATACCGTCGACCTCGAGGGAATTAATTCGAGCTCGGTACCTTTAAGACCAATGACTTACAAGGCAGCT
GTAGATCTTAGCCACTTTTTAAAAGAAAAGGGGGGACTGGAAGGGCTAATTCACTCCCAACGAAGACAAG
ATCTGCTTTTTGCTTGTACTGGGTCTCTCTGGTTAGACCAGATCTGAGCCTGGGAGCTCTCTGGCTAACT
AGGGAACCCACTGCTTAAGCCTCAATAAAGCTTGCCTTGAGTGCTTCAAGTAGTGTGTGCCCGTCTGTTG
TGTGACTCTGGTAACTAGAGATCCCTCAGACCCTTTTAGTCAGTGTGGAAAATCTCTAGCAGCATCTAGA
ATTAATTCCGTGTATTCTATAGTGTCACCTAAATCGTATGTGTATGATACATAAGGTTATGTATTAATTG
TAGCCGCGTTCTAACGACAATATGTACAAGCCTAATTGTGTAGCATCTGGCTTACTGAAGCAGACCCTAT
CATCTCTCTCGTAAACTGCCGTCAGAGTCGGTTTGGTTGGACGAACCTTCTGAGTTTCTGGTAACGCCGT
CCCGCACCCGGAAATGGTCAGCGAACCAATCAGCAGGGTCATCGCTAGCCAGATCCTCTACGCCGGACGC
ATCGTGGCCGGCATCACCGGCGCCACAGGTGCGGTTGCTGGCGCCTATATCGCCGACATCACCGATGGGG
AAGATCGGGCTCGCCACTTCGGGCTCATGAGCGCTTGTTTCGGCGTGGGTATGGTGGCAGGCCCCGTGGC
CGGGGGACTGTTGGGCGCCATCTCCTTGCATGCACCATTCCTTGCGGCGGCGGTGCTCAACGGCCTCAAC
CTACTACTGGGCTGCTTCCTAATGCAGGAGTCGCATAAGGGAGAGCGTCGAATGGTGCACTCTCAGTACA
ATCTGCTCTGATGCCGCATAGTTAAGCCAGCCCCGACACCCGCCAACACCCGCTGACGCGCCCTGACGGG
CTTGTCTGCTCCCGGCATCCGCTTACAGACAAGCTGTGACCGTCTCCGGGAGCTGCATGTGTCAGAGGTT
TTCACCGTCATCACCGAAACGCGCGAGACGAAAGGGCCTCGTGATACGCCTATTTTTATAGGTTAATGTC
ATGATAATAATGGTTTCTTAGACGTCAGGTGGCACTTTTCGGGGAAATGTGCGCGGAACCCCTATTTGTT
TATTTTTCTAAATACATTCAAATATGTATCCGCTCATGAGACAATAACCCTGATAAATGCTTCAATAATA
TTGAAAAAGGAAGAGTATGAGTATTCAACATTTCCGTGTCGCCCTTATTCCCTTTTTTGCGGCATTTTGC
CTTCCTGTTTTTGCTCACCCAGAAACGCTGGTGAAAGTAAAAGATGCTGAAGATCAGTTGGGTGCACGAG
TGGGTTACATCGAACTGGATCTCAACAGCGGTAAGATCCTTGAGAGTTTTCGCCCCGAAGAACGTTTTCC
AATGATGAGCACTTTTAAAGTTCTGCTATGTGGCGCGGTATTATCCCGTATTGACGCCGGGCAAGAGCAA
CTCGGTCGCCGCATACACTATTCTCAGAATGACTTGGTTGAGTACTCACCAGTCACAGAAAAGCATCTTA
CGGATGGCATGACAGTAAGAGAATTATGCAGTGCTGCCATAACCATGAGTGATAACACTGCGGCCAACTT
ACTTCTGACAACGATCGGAGGACCGAAGGAGCTAACCGCTTTTTTGCACAACATGGGGGATCATGTAACT
CGCCTTGATCGTTGGGAACCGGAGCTGAATGAAGCCATACCAAACGACGAGCGTGACACCACGATGCCTG
TAGCAATGGCAACAACGTTGCGCAAACTATTAACTGGCGAACTACTTACTCTAGCTTCCCGGCAACAATT
AATAGACTGGATGGAGGCGGATAAAGTTGCAGGACCACTTCTGCGCTCGGCCCTTCCGGCTGGCTGGTTT
ATTGCTGATAAATCTGGAGCCGGTGAGCGTGGGTCTCGCGGTATCATTGCAGCACTGGGGCCAGATGGTA
AGCCCTCCCGTATCGTAGTTATCTACACGACGGGGAGTCAGGCAACTATGGATGAACGAAATAGACAGAT
CGCTGAGATAGGTGCCTCACTGATTAAGCATTGGTAACTGTCAGACCAAGTTTACTCATATATACTTTAG
ATTGATTTAAAACTTCATTTTTAATTTAAAAGGATCTAGGTGAAGATCCTTTTTGATAATCTCATGACCA
AAATCCCTTAACGTGAGTTTTCGTTCCACTGAGCGTCAGACCCCGTAGAAAAGATCAAAGGATCTTCTTG
AGATCCTTTTTTTCTGCGCGTAATCTGCTGCTTGCAAACAAAAAAACCACCGCTACCAGCGGTGGTTTGT
TTGCCGGATCAAGAGCTACCAACTCTTTTTCCGAAGGTAACTGGCTTCAGCAGAGCGCAGATACCAAATA
CTGTTCTTCTAGTGTAGCCGTAGTTAGGCCACCACTTCAAGAACTCTGTAGCACCGCCTACATACCTCGC
TCTGCTAATCCTGTTACCAGTGGCTGCTGCCAGTGGCGATAAGTCGTGTCTTACCGGGTTGGACTCAAGA
CGATAGTTACCGGATAAGGCGCAGCGGTCGGGCTGAACGGGGGGTTCGTGCACACAGCCCAGCTTGGAGC
GAACGACCTACACCGAACTGAGATACCTACAGCGTGAGCTATGAGAAAGCGCCACGCTTCCCGAAGGGAG
AAAGGCGGACAGGTATCCGGTAAGCGGCAGGGTCGGAACAGGAGAGCGCACGAGGGAGCTTCCAGGGGGA
AACGCCTGGTATCTTTATAGTCCTGTCGGGTTTCGCCACCTCTGACTTGAGCGTCGATTTTTGTGATGCT
CGTCAGGGGGGCGGAGCCTATGGAAAAACGCCAGCAACGCGGCCTTTTTACGGTTCCTGGCCTTTTGCTG
GCCTTTTGCTCACATGTTCTTTCCTGCGTTATCCCCTGATTCTGTGGATAACCGTATTACCGCCTTTGAG
TGAGCTGATACCGCTCGCCGCAGCCGAACGACCGAGCGCAGCGAGTCAGTGAGCGAGGAAGCGGAAGAGC
GCCCAATACGCAAACCGCCTCTCCCCGCGCGTTGGCCGATTCATTAATGCAGCTGTGGAATGTGTGTCAG
TTAGGGTGTGGAAAGTCCCCAGGCTCCCCAGCAGGCAGAAGTATGCAAAGCATGCATCTCAATTAGTCAG
CAACCAGGTGTGGAAAGTCCCCAGGCTCCCCAGCAGGCAGAAGTATGCAAAGCATGCATCTCAATTAGTC
AGCAACCATAGTCCCGCCCCTAACTCCGCCCATCCCGCCCCTAACTCCGCCCAGTTCCGCCCATTCTCCG
CCCCATGGCTGACTAATTTTTTTTATTTATGCAGAGGCCGAGGCCGCCTCGGCCTCTGAGCTATTCCAGA
AGTAGTGAGGAGGCTTTTTTGGAGGCCTAGGCTTTTGCAAAAAGCTTGGACACAAGACAGGCTTGCGAGA
TATGTTTGAGAATACCACTTTATCCCGCGTCAGGGAGAGGCAGTGCGTAAAAAGACGCGGACTCATGTGA
AATACTGGTTTTTAGTGCGCCAGATCTCTATAATCTCGCGCAACCTATTTTCCCCTCGAACACTTTTTAA
GCCGTAGATAAACAGGCTGGGACACTTCACATGAGCGAAAAATACATCGTCACCTGGGACATGTTGCAGA
TCCATGCACGTAAACTCGCAAGCCGACTGATGCCTTCTGAACAATGGAAAGGCATTATTGCCGTAAGCCG
TGGCGGTCTGTACCGGGTGCGTTACTGGCGCGTGAACTGGGTATTCGTCATGTCGATACCGTTTGTATTT
CCAGCTACGATCACGACAACCAGCGCGAGCTTAAAGTGCTGAAACGCGCAGAAGGCGATGGCGAAGGCTT
CATCGTTATTGATGACCTGGTGGATACCGGTGGTACTGCGGTTGCGATTCGTGAAATGTATCCAAAAGCG
CACTTTGTCACCATCTTCGCAAAACCGGCTGGTCGTCCGCTGGTTGATGACTATGTTGTTGATATCCCGC
AAGATACCTGGATTGAACAGCCGTGGGATATGGGCGTCGTATTCGTCCCGCCAATCTCCGGTCGCTAATC
TTTTCAACGCCTGGCACTGCCGGGCGTTGTTCTTTTTAACTTCAGGCGGGTTACAATAGTTTCCAGTAAG
TATTCTGGAGGCTGCATCCATGACACAGGCAAACCTGAGCGAAACCCTGTTCAAACCCCGCTTTAAACAT
CCTGAAACCTCGACGCTAGTCCGCCGCTTTAATCACGGCGCACAACCGCCTGTGCAGTCGGCCCTTGATG
GTAAAACCATCCCTCACTGGTATCGCATGATTAACCGTCTGATGTGGATCTGGCGCGGCATTGACCCACG
CGAAATCCTCGACGTCCAGGCACGTATTGTGATGAGCGATGCCGAACGTACCGACGATGATTTATACGAT
ACGGTGATTGGCTACCGTGGCGGCAACTGGATTTATGAGTGGGCCCCGGATCTTTGTGAAGGAACCTTAC
TTCTGTGGTGTGACATAATTGGACAAACTACCTACAGAGATTTAAAGCTCTAAGGTAAATATAAAATTTT
TAAGTGTATAATGTGTTAAACTACTGATTCTAATTGTTTGTGTATTTTAGATTCCAACCTATGGAACTGA
TGAATGGGAGCAGTGGTGGAATGCCTTTAATGAGGAAAACCTGTTTTGCTCAGAAGAAATGCCATCTAGT
GATGATGAGGCTACTGCTGACTCTCAACATTCTACTCCTCCAAAAAAGAAGAGAAAGGTAGAAGACCCCA
AGGACTTTCCTTCAGAATTGCTAAGTTTTTTGAGTCATGCTGTGTTTAGTAATAGAACTCTTGCTTGCTT
TGCTATTTACACCACAAAGGAAAAAGCTGCACTGCTATACAAGAAAATTATGGAAAAATATTCTGTAACC
TTTATAAGTAGGCATAACAGTTATAATCATAACATACTGTTTTTTCTTACTCCACACAGGCATAGAGTGT
CTGCTATTAATAACTATGCTCAAAAATTGTGTACCTTTAGCTTTTTAATTTGTAAAGGGGTTAATAAGGA
ATATTTGATGTATAGTGCCTTGACTAGAGATCATAATCAGCCATACCACATTTGTAGAGGTTTTACTTGC
TTTAAAAAACCTCCCACACCTCCCCCTGAACCTGAAACATAAAATGAATGCAATTGTTGTTGTTAACTTG
TTTATTGCAGCTTATAATGGTTACAAATAAAGCAATAGCATCACAAATTTCACAAATAAAGCATTTTTTT
CACTGCATTCTAGTTGTGGTTTGTCCAAACTCATCAATGTATCTTATCATGTCTGGATCAACTGGATAAC
TCAAGCTAACCAAAATCATCCCAAACTTCCCACCCCATACCCTATTACCACTGCCAATTACCTGTGGTTT
CATTTACTCTAAACCTGTGATTCCTCTGAATTATTTTCATTTTAAAGAAATTGTATTTGTTAAATATGTA
CTACAAACTTAGTAGTTGGAAGGGCTAATTCACTCCCAAAGAAGACAAGATATCCTTGATCTGTGGATCT
ACCACACACAAGGCTACTTCCCTGATTAGCAGAACTACACACCAGGGCCAGGGGTCAGATATCCACTGAC
CTTTGGATGGTGCTACAAGCTAGTACCAGTTGAGCCAGATAAGGTAGAAGAGGCCAATAAAGGAGAGAAC
ACCAGCTTGTTACACCCTGTGAGCCTGCATGGGATGGATGACCCGGAGAGAGAAGTGTTAGAGTGGAGGT
TTGACAGCCGCCTAGCATTTCATCACGTGGCCCGAGAGCTGCATCCGGAGTACTTCAAGAACTGCTGATA
TCGAGCTTGCTACAAGGGACTTTCCGCTGGGGACTTTCCAGGGAGGCGTGGCCTGGGCGGGACTGGGGAG
TGGCGAGCCCTCAGATCCTGCATATAAGCAGCTGCTTTTTGCCTGTACTGGGTCTCTCTGGTTAGACCAG
ATCTGAGCCTGGGAGCTCTCTGGCTAACTAGGGAACCCACTGCTTAAGCCTCAATAAAGCTTGCCTTGAG
TGCTTCAAGTAGTGTGTGCCCGTCTGTTGTGTGACTCTGGTAACTAGAGATCCCTCAGACCCTTTTAGTC
AGTGTGGAAAATCTCTAGCAGTGGCGCCCGAACAGGGACTTGAAAGCGAAAGGGAAACCAGAGGAGCTCT
CTCGACGCAGGACTCGGCTTGCTGAAGCGCGCACGGCAAGAGGCGAGGGGCGGCGACTGGTGAGTACGCC
AAAAATTTTGACTAGCGGAGGCTAGAAGGAGAGAGATGGGTGCGAGAGCGTCAGTATTAAGCGGGGGAGA
ATTAGATCGCGATGGGAAAAAATTCGGTTAAGGCCAGGGGGAAAGAAAAAATATAAATTAAAACATATAG
TATGGGCAAGCAGGGAGCTAGAACGATTCGCAGTTAATCCTGGCCTGTTAGAAACATCAGAAGGCTGTAG
ACAAATACTGGGACAGCTACAACCATCCCTTCAGACAGGATCAGAAGAACTTAGATCATTATATAATACA
GTAGCAACCCTCTATTGTGTGCATCAAAGGATAGAGATAAAAGACACCAAGGAAGCTTTAGACAAGATAG
AGGAAGAGCAAAACAAAAGTAAGACCACCGCACAGCAAGCGGCCGGCCGCTGATCTTCAGACCTGGAGGA
GGAGATATGAGGGACAATTGGAGAAGTGAATTATATAAATATAAAGTAGTAAAAATTGAACCATTAGGAG
TAGCACCCACCAAGGCAAAGAGAAGAGTGGTGCAGAGAGAAAAAAGAGCAGTGGGAATAGGAGCTTTGTT
CCTTGGGTTCTTGGGAGCAGCAGGAAGCACTATGGGCGCAGCGTCAATGACGCTGACGGTACAGGCCAGA
CAATTATTGTCTGGTATAGTGCAGCAGCAGAACAATTTGCTGAGGGCTATTGAGGCGCAACAGCATCTGT
TGCAACTCACAGTCTGGGGCATCAAGCAGCTCCAGGCAAGAATCCTGGCTGTGGAAAGATACCTAAAGGA
TCAACAGCTCCTGGGGATTTGGGGTTGCTCTGGAAAACTCATTTGCACCACTGCTGTGCCTTGGAATGCT
AGTTGGAGTAATAAATCTCTGGAACAGATTTGGAATCACACGACCTGGATGGAGTGGGACAGAGAAATTA
ACAATTACACAAGCTTAATACACTCCTTAATTGAAGAATCGCAAAACCAGCAAGAAAAGAATGAACAAGA
ATTATTGGAATTAGATAAATGGGCAAGTTTGTGGAATTGGTTTAACATAACAAATTGGCTGTGGTATATA
AAATTATTCATAATGATAGTAGGAGGCTTGGTAGGTTTAAGAATAGTTTTTGCTGTACTTTCTATAGTGA
ATAGAGTTAGGCAGGGATATTCACCATTATCGTTTCAGACCCACCTCCCAACCCCGAGGGGACCCGACAG
GCCCGAAGGAATAGAAGAAGAAGGTGGAGAGAGAGACAGAGACAGATCCATTCGATTAGTGAACGGATCT
CGACGGTATCGCCAAATGGCAGTATTCATCCACAATTTTAAAAGAAAAGGGGGGATTGGGGGGTACAGTG
CAGGGGAAAGAATAGTAGACATAATAGCAACAGACATACAAACTAAAGAATTACAAAAACAAATTACAAA
AATTCAAAATTTTCGGGTTTATTACAGGGACAGCAGAGATCCAGTTTGGATCGATAAGCTTGATATCGAA
TTCCTGCAGCCCCGATAAAATAAAAGATTTTATTTAGTCTCCAGAAAAAGGGGGGAATGAAAGACCCCAC
CTGTAGGTTTGGCAAGCTAGCTGCAGTAACGCCATTTTGCAAGGCATGGAAAAATACCAAACCAAGAATA
GAGAAGTTCAGATCAAGGGCGGGTACATGAAAATAGCTAACGTTGGGCCAAACAGGATATCTGCGGTGAG
CAGTTTCGGCCCCGGCCCGGGGCCAAGAACAGATGGTCACCGCAGTTTCGGCCCCGGCCCGAGGCCAAGA
ACAGATGGTCCCCAGATATGGCCCAACCCTCAGCAGTTTCTTAAGACCCATCAGATGTTTCCAGGCTCCC
CCAAGGACCTGAAATGACCCTGCGCCTTATTTGAATTAACCAATCAGCCTGCTTCTCGCTTCTGTTCGCG
CGCTTCTGCTTCCCGAGCTCTATAAAAGAGCTCACAACCCCTCACTCGGCGCGCCAGTCCTCCGACAGAC
TGAGTCGCCCGGGGGGGATCTGGAGCTCTCGAGAATTCTCACGCGTGCCGCCACCATGGGAAAGAAAACC
AAGCGGACAGCTGACAGTTCTTCTTCAGAGGATGAGGAGGAGTATGTCGTGGAGAAGGTGCTAGACAGGC
GCGTGGTTAAGGGACAAGTGGAATATCTACTGAAGTGGAAAGGCTTTTCTGAGGAGCACAATACTTGGGA
ACCTGAGAAAAACTTGGATTGCCCTGAGCTAATTTCTGAATTTATGAAAAAGTATAAGAAGATGAAGGAG
GGTGAAAATAATAAACCCAGGGAGAAGTCAGAAAGTAACAAGAGGAAATCCAATTTCTCAAACAGTGCCG
ATGACATCAAATCTAAAAAAAAGAGAGAGCAGAGCAATGATATCGCTCGGGGCTTTGAGAGAGGACTGGA
ACCAGAAAAGATCATTGGGGCAACAGATTCCTGTGGTGATTTAATGTTCCTAATGAAATGGAAAGACACA
GATGAAGCTGACCTGGTTCTTGCAAAAGAAGCTAATGTGAAATGTCCACAAATTGTGATAGCATTTTATG
AAGAGAGACTGACATGGCATGCATATCCTGAGGATGCGGAAAACAAAGAGAAAGAAACAGCAAAGAGCGG
GGGTAGCGGCAGCGGTAGCGCATGCTCTAGACCAGGCGAACGACCGTTTCAATGCCGGATATGTATGAGG
AACTTCTCCCAGAGGTCCAGCTTGGTACGGCACACCCGAACACATACAGGAGAAAAGCCATTCCAATGTC
GAATTTGTATGCGCAATTTTTCAGACAAGTCTGTGTTGGCTCGACACCTCCGCACACATACTGGTTCACA
GAAGCCCTTTCAGTGCAGGATTTGTATGCGCAACTTTAGCCAACGCTCATCCCTGGTAAGGCACACTAGA
ACGCATACAGGTGAGAAGCCTTTCCAGTGTCGCATCTGTATGCGGAACTTCAGCCAGCGGAATAACTTGG
GCAGGCATTTGCGAACTCACACCGGTTCTCAAAAACCTTTTCAGTGCCGAATTTGTATGCGCAACTTCAG
CACCCACGCCGTATTGACACGACACACGCGCACGCACACCGGGGAAAAACCGTTTCAATGTCGAATCTGC
ATGCGCAATTTTAGCGATAGAGGGAACCTCACTCGACATCTGCGCACACACTTGCGGGGATCCCAATTGT
GCGTACGCGGATCCTCTGCTGGAGACATGAGAGCTGCCAACCTTTGGCCAAGCCCGCTCATGATCAAACG
CTCTAAGAAGAACAGCCTGGCCTTGTCCCTGACGGCCGACCAGATGGTCAGTGCCTTGTTGGATGCTGAG
CCCCCCATACTCTATTCCGAGTATGATCCTACCAGACCCTTCAGTGAAGCTTCGATGATGGGCTTACTGA
CCAACCTGGCAGACAGGGAGCTGGTTCACATGATCAACTGGGCGAAGAGGGTGCCAGGCTTTGTGGATTT
GACCCTCCATGATCAGGTCCACCTTCTAGAATGTGCCTGGCTAGAGATCCTGATGATTGGTCTCGTCTGG
CGCTCCATGGAGCACCCAGTGAAGCTACTGTTTGCTCCTAACTTGCTCTTGGACAGGAACCAGGGAAAAT
GTGTAGAGGGCATGGTGGAGATCTTCGACATGCTGCTGGCTACATCATCTCGGTTCCGCATGATGAATCT
GCAGGGAGAGGAGTTTGTGTGCCTCAAATCTATTATTTTGCTTAATTCTGGAGTGTACACATTTCTGTCC
AGCACCCTGAAGTCTCTGGAAGAGAAGGACCATATCCACCGAGTCCTGGACAAGATCACAGACACTTTGA
TCCACCTGATGGCCAAGGCAGGCCTGACCCTGCAGCAGCAGCACCAGCGGCTGGCCCAGCTCCTCCTCAT
CCTCTCCCACATCAGGCACATGAGTAACAAAGGCATGGAGCATCTGTACAGCATGAAGTGCAAGAACGTG
GTGCCCCTCTATGACCTGCTGCTGGAGGCGGCGGACGCCCACCGCCTACATGCGCCCACTAGCCGTGGAG
GGGCATCCGTGGAGGAGACGGACCAAAGCCACTTGGCCACTGCGGGCTCTACTTCATCGCATTCCTTGCA
AAAGTATTACATCACGGGGGAGGCAGAGGGTTTCCCTGCCACAGCTCCCGGGGATGAGATGGAAGAGTGC
TCTCAGCACTTACCCGGCGCCGGCAGTAGTGGCGATATCATGGATTACAAGGATGACGACGATAAGGGCT
CTTCCGGGACAGGCTCCGGATCCGGCACTAGTGCGCCCATCACGGCGTACGCCCAGCAGACGAGAGGCCT
CCTAGGGTGTATAATCACCAGCCTGACTGGCCGGGACAAAAACCAAGTGGAGGGTGAGGTCCAGATCGTG
TCAACTGCTACCCAAACCTTCCTGGCAACGTGCATCAATGGGGTATGCTGGGCAGTCTACCACGGGGCCG
GAACGAGGACCATCGCATCACCCAAGGGTCCTGTCATCCAGATGTATACCAATGTGGACCAAGACCTTGT
GGGCTGGCCCGCTCCTCAAGGTTCCCGCTCATTGACACCCTGTACCTGCGGCTCCTCGGACCTTTACCTG
GTCACGAGGCACGCCGATGTCATTCCCGTGCGCCGGCGAGGTGATAGTAGGGGTAGCCTGCTTTCGCCCC
GGCCCATTTCCTACTTGAAAGGCTCCTCTGGGGGTCCGCTGTTGTGCCCCGCGGGACACGCCGTGGGCCT
ATTCAGGGCCGCGGTGTGCACCCGTGGAGTGGCTAAAGCGGTGGACTTTATCCCTGTGGAGAACCTAGAG
ACAACCATGAGATCCCCGGTGTTCACGGACAACTCCTCTCCACCAGCAGTCACCCTGACGCACCCAATCA
CCAAAATCGATACCAAATACATCATGACATGCATGTCGGCCGACCTGGAGGTCGTCACGAGCACCTGGGT
GCTCGTTGGCGGCGTCCTGGCTGCTCTGGCCGCGTATTGCCTGTCAACAGGCTGCGTGGTCATAGTGGGC
AGGATCGTCTTGTCCGGGAAGCCGGCAATTATACCTGACAGGGAGGTTCTCTACTAAGCGGCCGCGACTC
TAGAGTCGACCTGCAGGCATGCAAGCTTGATATCAAGCTTATCGATAATCAACCTCTGGATTACAAAATT
TGTGAAAGATTGACTGGTATTCTTAACTATGTTGCTCCTTTTACGCTATGTGGATACGCTGCTTTAATGC
CTTTGTATCATGCTATTGCTTCCCGTATGGCTTTCATTTTCTCCTCCTTGTATAAATCCTGGTTGCTGTC
TCTTTATGAGGAGTTGTGGCCCGTTGTCAGGCAACGTGGCGTGGTGTGCACTGTGTTTGCTGACGCAACC
CCCACTGGTTGGGGCATTGCCACCACCTGTCAGCTCCTTTCCGGGACTTTCGCTTTCCCCCTCCCTATTG
CCACGGCGGAACTCATCGCCGCCTGCCTTGCCCGCTGCTGGACAGGGGCTCGGCTGTTGGGCACTGACAA
TTCCGTGGTGTTGTCGGGGAAATCATCGTCCTTTCCTTGGCTGCTCGCCTGTGTTGCCACCTGGATTCTG
CGCGGGACGTCCTTCTGCTACGTCCCTTCGGCCCTCAATCCAGCGGACCTTCCTTCCCGCGGCCTGCTGC
CGGCTCTGCGGCCTCTTCCGCGTCTTCGCCTTCGCCCTCAGACGAGTCGGATCTCCCTTTGGGCCGCCTC
CCCGCAT
Features (pLannotate 1.2.2; 36 found; start..end, strand, type, name):
     38..106     +  CDS            nef (fragment): NEF_HV1Z2 - Experimental evidence at protein level: Swiss-Prot protein existence level 1. Extracellular Nef protein targets CD4(+) T-lymphocytes for apoptosis by interacting with CXCR4 surface receptors. From Human immunodeficiency virus type 1 group M subtype D (isolate Z2/CDC-Z34) (HIV-1).
    108..341     +  LTR            3' LTR (ΔU3): self-inactivating 3' long terminal repeat (LTR) from HIV-1
    366..384     -  promoter       SP6 promoter: promoter for bacteriophage SP6 RNA polymerase
    612..891     +  CDS            TcR (fragment): tetracycline efflux protein; tet; confers resistance to tetracycline
    892..940     -  misc_feature   bom (fragment): basis of mobility region from pBR322
   1042..1077    -  CDS            rop (fragment): Rop protein, which maintains plasmids at low copy number; rop
   1172..1276    +  promoter       AmpR promoter: bla
   1277..2137    +  CDS            AmpR: β-lactamase; bla; confers resistance to ampicillin, carbenicillin, and related antibiotics
   2308..2896    +  rep_origin     ori: high-copy-number ColE1/pMB1/pBR322/pUC origin of replication
   3079..3135    +  CDS            lacI (fragment): lac repressor; lacI; The lac repressor binds to the lac operator to inhibit transcription in E. coli. This inhibition can be relieved by adding lactose or isopropyl-β-D-thiogalactopyranoside (IPTG).
   3142..3471    +  promoter       SV40 promoter: SV40 enhancer and early promoter
   3671..3790    +  CDS            gpt (fragment): XGPT_ECOLI - Also known as gpp, gxu. Experimental evidence at protein level: Swiss-Prot protein existence level 1. Purine salvage pathway enzyme that catalyzes the transfer of the ribosyl-5-phosphate group from 5-phospho-alpha-D-ribose 1- diphosphate (PRPP) to the N9 position of the 6-oxopurines guanine and xanthine to form the corresponding ribonucleotides GMP (guanosine 5'- monophosphate) and XMP (xanthosine 5'-monophosphate), with the release of PPi. To a lesser extent, also acts on hypoxanthine (PubMed:9100006, PubMed:3886014). Does not ribophosphorylate adenine (PubMed:3886014). From Esch
   3790..4125    +  CDS            gpt (fragment): XGPT_ECOLI - Also known as gpp, gxu. Experimental evidence at protein level: Swiss-Prot protein existence level 1. Purine salvage pathway enzyme that catalyzes the transfer of the ribosyl-5-phosphate group from 5-phospho-alpha-D-ribose 1- diphosphate (PRPP) to the N9 position of the 6-oxopurines guanine and xanthine to form the corresponding ribonucleotides GMP (guanosine 5'- monophosphate) and XMP (xanthosine 5'-monophosphate), with the release of PPi. To a lesser extent, also acts on hypoxanthine (PubMed:9100006, PubMed:3886014). Does not ribophosphorylate adenine (PubMed:3886014). From Esch
   4220..4525    +  CDS            frsA (fragment): FRSA_ECOLI - Also known as yafA. Experimental evidence at protein level: Swiss-Prot protein existence level 1. Catalyzes the hydrolysis of esters (PubMed:15808744). Displays esterase activity toward pNP-butyrate (PubMed:15808744). May stimulate mixed-acid fermentation by acting as a fermentation/respiration switch that down-regulates respiration and up- regulates fermentation rates (PubMed:15169777). From Escherichia coli (strain K12).
   4529..4603    +  CDS            small t antigen (fragment): SV40 (simian virus 40) small t antigen
   4605..4670    +  intron         small t intron: SV40 (simian virus 40) small t antigen intron
   4800..4820    +  CDS            SV40 NLS: nuclear localization signal of SV40 (simian virus 40) large T antigen
   5139..5222    +  CDS            large T antigen (fragment): large T antigen from SV40 (simian virus 40)
   5245..5379    +  polyA_signal   SV40 poly(A) signal: SV40 polyadenylation signal
   5546..5875    +  CDS            nef (fragment): NEF_HV1BR - Experimental evidence at protein level: Swiss-Prot protein existence level 1. Extracellular Nef protein targets CD4(+) T-lymphocytes for apoptosis by interacting with CXCR4 surface receptors (PubMed:14990729). From Human immunodeficiency virus type 1 group M subtype B (isolate BRU/LAI) (HIV-1).
   5923..6180    +  LTR            5' LTR (truncated): truncated 5' long terminal repeat (LTR) from HIV-1
   6227..6352    +  misc_feature   HIV-1 Ψ: packaging signal of human immunodeficiency virus type 1
   6336..6674    +  CDS            HIV-1 gag (fragment): gag protein from human immunodeficiency virus 1; gag
   6849..7082    +  misc_feature   RRE: The Rev response element (RRE) of HIV-1 allows for Rev-dependent mRNA export from the nucleus to the cytoplasm.
   7459..7559    +  CDS            Rev (fragment): human immunodeficiency virus 1 (HIV-1) Rev protein; rev; enhances nuclear export of unspliced and incompletely spliced viral mRNAs
   7596..7713    +  misc_feature   cPPT/CTS: central polypurine tract and central termination sequence of HIV-1
   7750..7782    -  misc_feature   MCS (fragment): pBluescript multiple cloning site
   7866..8273    +  promoter       SFFV promoter: spleen focus-forming virus long terminal repeat (LTR) promoter
   8316..8888    +  CDS            CBX5: CBX5_HUMAN - Also known as HP1A. Experimental evidence at protein level: Swiss-Prot protein existence level 1. Component of heterochromatin that recognizes and binds histone H3 tails methylated at 'Lys-9' (H3K9me), leading to epigenetic repression. In contrast, it is excluded from chromatin when 'Tyr-41' of histone H3 is phosphorylated (H3Y41ph). Can interact with lamin-B receptor (LBR). This interaction can contribute to the association of the heterochromatin with the inner nuclear membrane. Involved in the formation of functional kinetochore through interaction with MIS12 complex proteins. F
   9468..10403   +  CDS            ERT2: mutated ligand-binding domain of the human estrogen receptor (Feil et al., 1997)
  10473..10497   +  CDS            3xFLAG (fragment): three tandem FLAG® epitope tags
  10533..11111   +  CDS            POLG_HCV77 (fragment): Experimental evidence at protein level: Swiss-Prot protein existence level 1. [RNA-directed RNA polymerase]: RNA-dependent RNA polymerase that performs primer-template recognition and RNA synthesis during viral replication. From Hepatitis C virus genotype 1a (isolate H77) (HCV).
  11338..11368   +  misc_feature   MCS (fragment): pUC18/19 multiple cloning site
  11369..11387   +  misc_feature   MCS (fragment): pBluescript multiple cloning site
  11387..11975   +  misc_feature   WPRE: woodchuck hepatitis virus posttranscriptional regulatory element
  11976..21      +  misc_feature   MCS (fragment) (across the origin): pBluescript multiple cloning site
