[The description below was written by a language model from this plasmid's Addgene catalogue record and pLannotate feature annotations shown in this document.]
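Description:
pMZ-441 is a lentiviral transfer plasmid built on the pHR backbone for stable integration and expression of a drug-regulated synthetic zinc-finger transcriptional regulator (synZiFTR) in mammalian cells. It is maintained in E. coli through a high-copy ColE1/pUC-type origin and selected with ampicillin via the bla gene. The backbone also carries remnants typical of older pHR-type vectors, including fragments of TcR, rop, bom and lacI, and an SV40 promoter–gpt–SV40 small t intron/poly(A) region lying outside the viral genome. The packaged portion runs from a truncated HIV-1 5' LTR through the Ψ packaging signal, a partial gag sequence, the Rev response element and cPPT/CTS, and ends with a WPRE and a self-inactivating ΔU3 3' LTR. This arrangement supports packaging and nuclear import of the vector genome, enhances transcript expression, and inactivates LTR promoter activity after integration.

The payload is a single open reading frame driven by the spleen focus-forming virus (SFFV) promoter. It encodes human HP1α (CBX5), a heterochromatin protein associated with epigenetic repression, fused to the synthetic ZF3 zinc-finger DNA-binding domain. ZF3 is not annotated in the feature table but presumably occupies the gap between CBX5 and ERT2. This is followed by ERT2, a short FLAG-type epitope fragment, and a SMASh tag, which the annotation picks up as a hepatitis C virus polyprotein fragment. ERT2 makes nuclear activity dependent on 4-hydroxytamoxifen/tamoxifen. SMASh is a self-removing degron whose HCV protease is blocked by grazoprevir, so that drug triggers degradation of newly made protein. Together these give two-drug control, one turning activity on and the other off, over an HP1α-based repressor directed to ZF3 binding sites. The construct is intended for synthetic gene circuits in engineered human cells.
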