Addgene plasmid #195465: pMZ-441
Purpose: Lentiviral Integratable, 4OHT/TMX- and GZV-controllable expression of synZiFTR: HP1a-ZF3
Depositing lab: Ahmad Khalil. Depositing organization: Boston University Main Campus. Publication: Multidimensional control of therapeutic human cell function with synthetic gene circuits. Li HS, Israni DV, Gagnon KA, Gan KA, Raymond MH, Sander JD, Roybal KT, Joung JK, Wong WW, Khalil AS. Science. 2022 Dec 16;378(6625):1227-1234. doi: 10.1126/science.ade0156. Epub 2022 Dec 15. PubMed 36520914.
Backbone
  Vector backbone: pHR
  Vector type: Mammalian Expression, Lentiviral
Growth in bacteria
  Bacterial resistance: Ampicillin, 100 μg/mL
  Growth temperature: 37°C
  Growth strain: NEB Stable
  Copy number: Unknown
Gene/Insert
  Gene/Insert name: pSFFV - HP1a - ZF3 - ERT2 - SMASh
  Species: Synthetic
  Cloning method: Gibson Cloning
Terms and licenses: Academic/Nonprofit Terms; Industry Terms: Not Available to Industry
How to cite: pMZ-441 was a gift from Ahmad Khalil (Addgene plasmid # 195465 ; http://n2t.net/addgene:195465 ; RRID:Addgene_195465)
